>Addgene plasmid #134924 | pPV-EF1a-2xNLS-Cas7-Cas5-Cse1-iPA | addgene full sequence | sequence record 267600 | Addgene NGS Result
GAAAAGTGCCACCTGACGTCATCTGTTAACATTATACGCGTTTAACCCTAGAAAGATAATCATATTGTGA
CGTACGTTAAAGATAATCATGCGTAAAATTGACGCATGTGTTTTATCGGTCTGTATATCGAGGTTTATTT
ATTAATTTGAATAGATATTAAGTTTTATTATATTTACACTTACATACTAATAATAAATTCAACAAACAAT
TTATTTATGTTTATTTATTTATTAAAAAAAAACAAAAACTCAAAATTTCTTCTATAAAGTAACAAAACTT
TTAAACATTCTCTCTTTTACAAAAATAAACTTATTTTGTACTTTAAAAACAGTCATGTTGTATTATAAAA
TAAGTAATTAGCTTAACCTATACATAATAGAAACAAATTATACTTATTAGTCAGTCAGAAACAACTTTGG
CACATATCAATATTATGCTCTGCTAGCGTTTAAACCCGGGCGATCGCTCTAGACTAGTGCGGCCGCTGCA
GAAGCTTTGCAAAGATGGATAAAGTTTTAAACAGAGAGGAATCTTTGCAGCTAATGGACCTTCTAGGTCT
TGAAAGGAGTGGGAATTGGCTCCGGTGCCCGTCAGTGGGCAGAGCGCACATCGCCCACAGTCCCCGAGAA
GTTGGGGGGAGGGGTCGGCAATTGAACCGGTGCCTAGAGAAGGTGGCGCGGGGTAAACTGGGAAAGTGAT
GTCGTGTACTGGCTCCGCCTTTTTCCCGAGGGTGGGGGAGAACCGTATATAAGTGCAGTAGTCGCCGTGA
ACGTTCTTTTTCGCAACGGGTTTGCCGCCAGAACACAGGTAAGTGCCGTGTGTGGTTCCCGCGGGCCTGG
CCTCTTTACGGGTTATGGCCCTTGCGTGCCTTGAATTACTTCCACCTGGCTGCAGTACGTGATTCTTGAT
CCCGAGCTTCGGGTTGGAAGTGGGTGGGAGAGTTCGAGGCCTTGCGCTTAAGGAGCCCCTTCGCCTCGTG
CTTGAGTTGAGGCCTGGCCTGGGCGCTGGGGCCGCCGCGTGCGAATCTGGTGGCACCTTCGCGCCTGTCT
CGCTGCTTTCGATAAGTCTCTAGCCATTTAAAATTTTTGATGACCTGCTGCGACGCTTTTTTTCTGGCAA
GATAGTCTTGTAAATGCGGGCCAAGATCTGCACACTGGTATTTCGGTTTTTGGGGCCGCGGGCGGCGACG
GGGCCCGTGCGTCCCAGCGCACATGTTCGGCGAGGCGGGGCCTGCGAGCGCGGCCACCGAGAATCGGACG
GGGGTAGTCTCAAGCTGGCCGGCCTGCTCTGGTGCCTGGCCTCGCGCCGCCGTGTATCGCCCCGCCCTGG
GCGGCAAGGCTGGCCCGGTCGGCACCAGTTGCGTGAGCGGAAAGATGGCCGCTTCCCGGCCCTGCTGCAG
GGAGCTCAAAATGGAGGACGCGGCGCTCGGGAGAGCGGGCGGGTGAGTCACCCACACAAAGGAAAAGGGC
CTTTCCGTCCTCAGCCGTCGCTTCATGTGACTCCACGGAGTACCGGGCGCCGTCCAGGCACCTCGATTAG
TTCTCGAGCTTTTGGAGTACGTCGTCTTTAGGTTGGGGGGAGGGGTTTTATGCGATGGAGTTTCCCCACA
CTGAGTGGGTGGAGACTGAAGTTAGGCCAGCTTGGCACTTGATGTAATTCTCCTTGGAATTTGCCCTTTT
TGAGTTTGGATCTTGGTTCATTCTCAAGCCTCAGACAGTGGTTCAAAGTTTTTTTCTTCCATTTCAGGTG
TCGTGAGGAATTAGCGGTGGCGGCCATCACAAGTTTGTACAAAAAAGCAGGCTGGCGCCGGAACCAATTC
AGTCGACTGGATCCGGTACCGAATTCGCCGCCACCATGGCCCCAAAGAAGAAGAGAAAGGTGAGATCTGA
ATCCAATTTCATCAACATCCACGTGCTGATCTCCCACTCTCCAAGCTGCCTGAATAGAGACGATATGAAC
ATGCAGAAGGACGCCATCTTTGGCGGCAAGCGGAGAGTGAGGATCTCTAGCCAGTCCCTGAAGCGGGCCA
TGAGAAAGTCTGGCTACTATGCCCAGAATATCGGCGAGTCCTCTCTGAGGACCATCCACCTGGCACAGCT
GAGGGACGTGCTGAGACAGAAGCTGGGCGAGCGGTTTGATCAGAAGATCATCGACAAGACACTGGCCCTG
CTGAGCGGCAAGTCCGTGGATGAGGCCGAGAAGATCAGCGCCGACGCAGTGACCCCATGGGTGGTGGGAG
AGATCGCATGGTTCTGTGAGCAGGTGGCCAAGGCCGAGGCCGATAATCTGGACGATAAGAAGCTGCTGAA
GGTGCTGAAGGAGGATATCGCCGCCATCAGAGTGAACCTGCAGCAGGGAGTGGACATCGCCCTGAGCGGC
AGGATGGCCACATCCGGCATGATGACCGAGCTGGGCAAGGTGGACGGAGCAATGTCCATCGCACACGCCA
TCACCACACACCAGGTGGACTCTGATATCGACTGGTTCACAGCCGTGGACGATCTGCAGGAGCAGGGAAG
CGCCCACCTGGGAACCCAGGAGTTCAGCTCCGGCGTGTTTTACAGATATGCCAATATCAACCTGGCACAG
CTGCAGGAGAACCTGGGAGGAGCATCCAGGGAGCAGGCCCTGGAGATCGCCACACACGTGGTGCACATGC
TGGCAACCGAGGTGCCAGGAGCAAAGCAGCGCACCTACGCCGCCTTCAATCCTGCCGATATGGTCATGGT
GAACTTTTCCGACATGCCACTGTCTATGGCCAATGCCTTCGAGAAGGCCGTGAAGGCCAAGGATGGCTTC
CTGCAGCCTTCCATCCAGGCCTTTAACCAGTACTGGGACCGCGTGGCCAATGGATATGGCCTGAACGGAG
CTGCCGCCCAGTTTTCCCTGTCTGATGTGGACCCTATCACAGCCCAGGTGAAGCAGATGCCAACCCTGGA
GCAGCTGAAGAGCTGGGTGCGGAACAATGGAGAGGCAAAGCGGACTGCTGATGGCAGTGAATTTGAGTCC
ACTAGTCCAAAGAAGAAGAGAAAGGTGGGAAGCGGAGCAACCAACTTCAGCCTGCTGAAGCAGGCCGGCG
ATGTGGAGGAGAATCCAGGCCCCATGCCAAAGAAGAAGAGAAAGGTGACGCGTGAACGCTCCTACCTGAT
CCTGAGACTGGCAGGACCAATGCAGGCATGGGGACAGCCTACATTCGAGGGAACCAGGCCAACAGGCCGC
TTTCCTACCCGGTCTGGACTGCTGGGACTGCTGGGAGCCTGCCTGGGCATCCAGAGGGACGATACCTCTA
GCCTGCAGGCCCTGAGCGAGTCCGTGCAGTTCGCCGTGCGCTGTGATGAGCTGATCCTGGACGATAGGCG
CGTGTCCGTGACAGGCCTGCGGGATTACCACACCGTGCTGGGCGCCAGAGAGGACTATAGGGGCCTGAAG
TCCCACGAGACCATCCAGACATGGCGCGAGTACCTGTGCGACGCCTCTTTTACAGTGGCCCTGTGGCTGA
CCCCACACGCAACAATGGTCATCAGCGAGCTGGAGAAGGCCGTGCTGAAGCCACGGTACACCCCCTATCT
GGGCCGGAGAAGCTGCCCTCTGACACACCCACTGTTCCTGGGCACCTGTCAGGCCTCCGATCCCCAGAAG
GCCCTGCTGAACTACGAGCCTGTGGGCGGCGACATCTATTCTGAGGAGAGCGTGACAGGCCACCACCTGA
AGTTCACCGCCAGGGATGAGCCAATGATCACACTGCCAAGGCAGTTTGCATCCAGGGAGTGGTATGTGAT
CAAGGGAGGAATGGACGTGAGCCAGAAGCGGACTGCTGATGGCAGTGAATTTGAGTCCTCTAGACCAAAG
AAGAAGAGAAAGGTGGGCTCCGGCGAGGGCAGGGGAAGTCTTCTAACATGCGGGGACGTGGAGGAAAATC
CCGGCCCAATGCCAAAGAAGAAGAGAAAGGTGGGATCCAACCTGCTGATTGACAACTGGATTCCTGTGCG
CCCACGGAACGGAGGAAAAGTCCAGATTATTAATCTGCAGAGCCTGTACTGCTCCCGGGATCAGTGGAGA
CTGAGCCTGCCCAGAGACGATATGGAGCTGGCCGCCCTGGCCCTGCTGGTGTGCATCGGCCAGATCATCG
CCCCTGCCAAGGACGATGTGGAGTTCAGGCACCGCATCATGAACCCTCTGACCGAGGATGAGTTTCAGCA
GCTGATCGCCCCATGGATCGACATGTTCTATCTGAATCACGCCGAGCACCCCTTCATGCAGACAAAGGGC
GTGAAGGCCAACGACGTGACCCCCATGGAGAAGCTGCTGGCAGGCGTGTCCGGAGCAACAAATTGCGCCT
TCGTGAACCAGCCAGGACAGGGAGAGGCCCTGTGCGGAGGCTGTACCGCCATCGCCCTGTTTAATCAGGC
AAACCAGGCACCTGGATTCGGAGGAGGCTTTAAGTCTGGACTGAGGGGAGGAACCCCAGTGACCACATTC
GTGAGAGGCATCGATCTGAGGAGCACAGTGCTGCTGAATGTGCTGACCCTGCCACGGCTGCAGAAGCAGT
TTCCCAATGAGAGCCACACAGAGAACCAGCCCACCTGGATCAAGCCTATCAAGTCTAACGAGAGCATCCC
TGCCAGCTCCATCGGCTTCGTGAGAGGCCTGTTTTGGCAGCCAGCCCACATCGAGCTGTGCGACCCCATC
GGCATCGGCAAGTGTTCTTGCTGTGGCCAGGAAAGCAATCTGAGGTACACCGGCTTCCTGAAGGAGAAGT
TCACCTTTACAGTGAACGGCCTGTGGCCCCACCCTCACTCTCCATGTCTGGTGACAGTGAAGAAGGGCGA
GGTGGAGGAGAAGTTCCTGGCCTTTACCACATCCGCCCCCTCTTGGACCCAGATCAGCAGAGTGGTGGTG
GACAAGATCATCCAGAACGAGAATGGCAACAGAGTGGCCGCCGTGGTGAATCAGTTCAGGAACATCGCCC
CACAGTCTCCCCTGGAGCTGATCATGGGCGGCTACAGGAACAATCAGGCCAGCATCCTGGAGCGGAGACA
CGATGTGCTGATGTTTAATCAGGGCTGGCAGCAGTATGGCAATGTGATCAACGAGATCGTGACAGTGGGC
CTGGGCTACAAGACCGCCCTGAGAAAGGCCCTGTATACATTCGCCGAGGGCTTTAAGAACAAGGACTTCA
AGGGAGCAGGCGTGAGCGTGCACGAGACCGCCGAGAGGCACTTTTACCGCCAGTCCGAGCTGCTGATCCC
CGATGTGCTGGCCAATGTGAACTTCTCCCAGGCCGACGAAGTGATCGCCGATCTGAGGGACAAGCTGCAC
CAGCTGTGCGAGATGCTGTTTAACCAGTCTGTGGCCCCATACGCCCACCACCCCAAGCTGATCAGCACAC
TGGCCCTGGCAAGGGCCACCCTGTATAAGCACCTGAGGGAGCTGAAGCCACAGGGAGGACCTTCTAATGG
AGCTAGCCCAAAGAAGAAGAGAAAGGTGTAAGCGGCCGCACTCGAGATATCTAGACCCAGCTTTCTTGTA
CAAAGTGGTGATCTAGCTAAAACGCGGCCTCGAATCGAATTCCGCCCCCCCCCCTCTCCCTCCCCCCCCC
CTAACGTTACTGGCCGAAGCCGCTTGGAATAAGGCCGGTGTGCGTTTGTCTATATGTTATTTTCCACCAT
ATTGCCGTCTTTTGGCAATGTGAGGGCCCGGAAACCTGGCCCTGTCTTCTTGACGAGCATTCCTAGGGGT
CTTTCCCCTCTCGCCAAAGGAATGCAAGGTCTGTTGAATGTCGTGAAGGAAGCAGTTCCTCTGGAAGCTT
CTTGAAGACAAACAACGTCTGTAGCGACCCTTTGCAGGCAGCGGAACCCCCCACCTGGCGACAGGTGCCT
CTGCGGCCAAAAGCCACGTGTATAAGATACACCTGCAAAGGCGGCACAACCCCAGTGCCACGTTGTGAGT
TGGATAGTTGTGGAAAGAGTCAAATGGCTCTCCTCAAGCGTATTCAACAAGGGGCTGAAGGATGCCCAGA
AGGTACCCCATTGTATGGGATCTGATCTGGGGCCTCGGTGCACATGCTTTACATGTGTTTAGTCGAGGTT
AAAAAAACGTCTAGGCCCCCCGAACCACGGGGACGTGGTTTTCCTTTGAAAAACACGATGATAATATGGC
CACAACCATGACCGAGTACAAGCCCACGGTGCGCCTCGCCACCCGCGACGACGTCCCCAGGGCCGTACGC
ACCCTCGCCGCCGCGTTCGCCGACTACCCCGCCACGCGCCACACCGTCGATCCGGACCGCCACATCGAGC
GGGTCACCGAGCTGCAAGAACTCTTCCTCACGCGCGTCGGGCTCGACATCGGCAAGGTGTGGGTCGCGGA
CGACGGCGCCGCGGTGGCGGTCTGGACCACGCCGGAGAGCGTCGAAGCGGGGGCGGTGTTCGCCGAGATC
GGCCCGCGCATGGCCGAGTTGAGCGGTTCCCGGCTGGCCGCGCAGCAACAGATGGAAGGCCTCCTGGCGC
CGCACCGGCCCAAGGAGCCCGCGTGGTTCCTGGCCACCGTCGGCGTCTCGCCCGACCACCAGGGCAAGGG
TCTGGGCAGCGCCGTCGTGCTCCCCGGAGTGGAGGCGGCCGAGCGCGCCGGGGTGCCCGCCTTCCTGGAG
ACCTCCGCGCCCCGCAACCTCCCCTTCTACGAGCGGCTCGGCTTCACCGTCACCGCCGACGTCGAGGTGC
CCGAAGGACCGCGCACCTGGTGCATGACCCGCAAGCCCGGTGCCTGACGCCCGCCCCACGACCCGCAGCG
CCCGACCGAAAGGAGCGCACGACCCCATGCATCGATTCGAATGTACAGATCTGGATCCTAGGCTTAAGTA
TACCTCGAGTTAAATTCACTCCTCAGGTGCAGGCTGCCTATCAGAAGGTGGTGGCTGGTGTGGCCAATGC
CCTGGCTCACAAATACCACTGAGATCTTTTTCCCTCTGCCAAAAATTATGGGGACATCATGAAGCCCCTT
GAGCATCTGACTTCTGGCTAATAAAGGAAATTTATTTTCATTGCAATAGTGTGTTGGAATTTTTTGTGTC
TCTCACTCGGAAGGACATATGGGAGGGCAAATCATTTAAAACATCAGAATGAGTATTTGGTTTAGAGTTT
GGCAACATATGCCCATATGCTGGCTGCCATGAACAAAGGTTGGCTATAAAGAGGTCATCAGTATATGAAA
CAGCCCCCTGCTGTCCATTCCTTATTCCATAGAAAAGCCTTGACTTGAGGTTAGATTTTTTTTATATTTT
GTTTTGTGTTATTTTTTTCTTTAACATCCCTAAAATTTTCCTTACATGTTTTACTAGCCAGATTTTTCCT
CCTCTCCTGACTACTCCCAGTCATAGCTGTCCCTCTTCTCTTATGGAGATCCCTCGACTTAATTAACCAA
CAAGCTCGTCATCGCTTTGCAGAAGAGCAGAGAGGATATGCTCATCGTCTAAAGAACTACCCATTTTATT
ATATATTAGTCACGATATCTATAACAAGAAAATATATATATAATAAGTTATCACGTAAGTAGAACATGAA
ATAACAATATAATTATCGTATGAGTTAAATCTTAAAAGTCACGTAAAAGATAATCATGCGTCATTTTGAC
TCACGCGGTCGTTATAGTTCAAAATCAGTGACACTTACCGCATTGACAAGCACGCCTCACGGGAGCTCCA
AGCGGCGACTGAGATGTCCTAAATGCACAGCGACGGATTCGCGCTATTTAGAAAGAGAGAGCAATATTTC
AAGAATGCATGCGTCAATTTTACGCAGACTATCTTTCTAGGGTTAATACGTATAATACATATGATTCAGC
TGCATTAATGAATCGGCCAACGCGCGGGGAGAGGCGGTTTGCGTATTGGGCGCTCTTCCGCTTCCTCGCT
CACTGACTCGCTGCGCTCGGTCGTTCGGCTGCGGCGAGCGGTATCAGCTCACTCAAAGGCGGTAATACGG
TTATCCACAGAATCAGGGGATAACGCAGGAAAGAACATGTGAGCAAAAGGCCAGCAAAAGGCCAGGAACC
GTAAAAAGGCCGCGTTGCTGGCGTTTTTCCATAGGCTCCGCCCCCCTGACGAGCATCACAAAAATCGACG
CTCAAGTCAGAGGTGGCGAAACCCGACAGGACTATAAAGATACCAGGCGTTTCCCCCTGGAAGCTCCCTC
GTGCGCTCTCCTGTTCCGACCCTGCCGCTTACCGGATACCTGTCCGCCTTTCTCCCTTCGGGAAGCGTGG
CGCTTTCTCATAGCTCACGCTGTAGGTATCTCAGTTCGGTGTAGGTCGTTCGCTCCAAGCTGGGCTGTGT
GCACGAACCCCCCGTTCAGCCCGACCGCTGCGCCTTATCCGGTAACTATCGTCTTGAGTCCAACCCGGTA
AGACACGACTTATCGCCACTGGCAGCAGCCACTGGTAACAGGATTAGCAGAGCGAGGTATGTAGGCGGTG
CTACAGAGTTCTTGAAGTGGTGGCCTAACTACGGCTACACTAGAAGAACAGTATTTGGTATCTGCGCTCT
GCTGAAGCCAGTTACCTTCGGAAAAAGAGTTGGTAGCTCTTGATCCGGCAAACAAACCACCGCTGGTAGC
GGTGGTTTTTTTGTTTGCAAGCAGCAGATTACGCGCAGAAAAAAAGGATCTCAAGAAGATCCTTTGATCT
TTTCTACGGGGTCTGACGCTCAGTGGAACGAAAACTCACGTTAAGGGATTTTGGTCATGAGATTATCAAA
AAGGATCTTCACCTAGATCCTTTTAAATTAAAAATGAAGTTTTAAATCAATCTAAAGTATATATGAGTAA
ACTTGGTCTGACAGTTACCAATGCTTAATCAGTGAGGCACCTATCTCAGCGATCTGTCTATTTCGTTCAT
CCATAGTTGCCTGACTCCCCGTCGTGTAGATAACTACGATACGGGAGGGCTTACCATCTGGCCCCAGTGC
TGCAATGATACCGCGAGACCCACGCTCACCGGCTCCAGATTTATCAGCAATAAACCAGCCAGCCGGAAGG
GCCGAGCGCAGAAGTGGTCCTGCAACTTTATCCGCCTCCATCCAGTCTATTAATTGTTGCCGGGAAGCTA
GAGTAAGTAGTTCGCCAGTTAATAGTTTGCGCAACGTTGTTGCCATTGCTACAGGCATCGTGGTGTCACG
CTCGTCGTTTGGTATGGCTTCATTCAGCTCCGGTTCCCAACGATCAAGGCGAGTTACATGATCCCCCATG
TTGTGCAAAAAAGCGGTTAGCTCCTTCGGTCCTCCGATCGTTGTCAGAAGTAAGTTGGCCGCAGTGTTAT
CACTCATGGTTATGGCAGCACTGCATAATTCTCTTACTGTCATGCCATCCGTAAGATGCTTTTCTGTGAC
TGGTGAGTACTCAACCAAGTCATTCTGAGAATAGTGTATGCGGCGACCGAGTTGCTCTTGCCCGGCGTCA
ATACGGGATAATACCGCGCCACATAGCAGAACTTTAAAAGTGCTCATCATTGGAAAACGTTCTTCGGGGC
GAAAACTCTCAAGGATCTTACCGCTGTTGAGATCCAGTTCGATGTAACCCACTCGTGCACCCAACTGATC
TTCAGCATCTTTTACTTTCACCAGCGTTTCTGGGTGAGCAAAAACAGGAAGGCAAAATGCCGCAAAAAAG
GGAATAAGGGCGACACGGAAATGTTGAATACTCATACTCTTCCTTTTTCAATATTATTGAAGCATTTATC
AGGGTTATTGTCTCATGAGCGGATACATATTTGAATGTATTTAGAAAAATAAACAAATAGGGGTTCCGCG
CACATTTCCCC
Features (pLannotate 1.2.2; 16 found; start..end, strand, type, name):
    505..571     +  CDS            small t antigen (fragment): SV40 (simian virus 40) small t antigen
    578..1756    +  promoter       EF-1α promoter: strong constitutive promoter for human elongation factor EF-1α
   1779..1803    +  protein_bind   attB1: mutant version of attB; recombination site for the Gateway® BP reaction BP Clonase™
   1892..2977    +  CDS            casC: CASC_ECOLI - Also known as cas4, cse4, ygcJ. Experimental evidence at protein level: Swiss-Prot protein existence level 1. A component of Cascade, which participates in CRISPR interference, the third stage of CRISPR immunity. Cascade binds both crRNA and in a sequence-specific manner negatively supercoiled dsDNA target. This leads to the formation of an R-loop in which the crRNA binds the target DNA, displacing the noncomplementary strand. Cas3 is recruited to Cascade, nicks target DNA and then unwinds and cleaves the target, leading to DNA degradation and invader neutralization. CasCDE alone
   3137..3805    +  CDS            casD: CAS5_ECOLI - Also known as cas5, ygcI. Experimental evidence at protein level: Swiss-Prot protein existence level 1. A component of Cascade, which participates in CRISPR interference, the third stage of CRISPR immunity. Cascade binds both crRNA and in a sequence-specific manner negatively supercoiled dsDNA target. This leads to the formation of an R-loop in which the crRNA binds the target DNA, displacing the noncomplementary strand. Cas3 is recruited to Cascade, nicks target DNA and then unwinds and cleaves the target, leading to DNA degradation and invader neutralization. CasCDE alone is als
   3875..3927    +  CDS            T2A (fragment): 2A peptide from Thosea asigna virus capsid protein Eukaryotic ribosomes fail to insert a peptide bond between the Gly and Pro residues, yielding separate polypeptides.
   3959..5461    +  CDS            casA: CSE1_ECOLI - Also known as cse1, ygcL. Experimental evidence at protein level: Swiss-Prot protein existence level 1. A component of Cascade, which participates in CRISPR interference, the third stage of CRISPR immunity. Cascade binds both crRNA and in a sequence-specific manner negatively supercoiled dsDNA target. This leads to the formation of an R-loop in which the crRNA binds the target DNA, displacing the noncomplementary strand. Cas3 is recruited to Cascade, probably via interactions with CasA, nicks target DNA and then unwinds and cleaves the target, leading to DNA degradation and invade
   5515..5539    -  protein_bind   attB2: mutant version of attB; recombination site for the Gateway® BP reaction BP Clonase™
   5692..6154    +  misc_feature   IRES: internal ribosome entry site (IRES) of the encephalomyocarditis virus (EMCV)
   6168..6767    +  CDS            PuroR: puromycin N-acetyltransferase; pac from Streptomyces alboniger; confers resistance to puromycin
   6875..6949    +  CDS            HBB (fragment): HBB_PONPY - Experimental evidence at transcript level: Swiss-Prot protein existence level 2. Involved in oxygen transport from the lung to the various peripheral tissues. From Pongo pygmaeus (Bornean orangutan).
   7020..7075    +  polyA_signal   β-globin poly(A) signal: rabbit β-globin polyadenylation signal (Gil and Proudfoot, 1987)
   7837..7893    -  CDS            lacI (fragment): lac repressor; lacI; The lac repressor binds to the lac operator to inhibit transcription in E. coli. This inhibition can be relieved by adding lactose or isopropyl-β-D-thiogalactopyranoside (IPTG).
   8076..8664    -  rep_origin     ori: high-copy-number ColE1/pMB1/pBR322/pUC origin of replication
   8835..9695    -  CDS            AmpR: β-lactamase; bla; confers resistance to ampicillin, carbenicillin, and related antibiotics
   9696..9800    -  promoter       AmpR promoter: bla
