[The description below was written by a language model from this plasmid's Addgene catalogue record and pLannotate feature annotations shown in this document.]
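Description:
pPV-EF1a-2xNLS-Cas7-Cas5-Cse1-iPA is a 9.8 kb mammalian expression plasmid built on the pPV piggyBac vector backbone. It supplies three of the E. coli type I-E Cascade subunits for CRISPR-Cas3 genome editing in mammalian cells. It is propagated in E. coli as a high-copy plasmid through a ColE1/pUC-type origin, with ampicillin selection from the β-lactamase gene and its own promoter. The piggyBac terminal repeats implied by the backbone name were not picked up in the automated feature table, so their positions are not documented here.

The payload was introduced by Gateway cloning and lies between attB1 and attB2 sites downstream of the strong constitutive human EF-1α promoter. It encodes Cas7 (casC), Cas5 (casD) and Cse1/Cas8 (casA) in that order, each described in the record as carrying a bipartite nuclear localization signal so that the bacterial proteins reach the nucleus. A T2A ribosome-skipping peptide is annotated between Cas5 and Cse1, allowing separate polypeptides to be made from one transcript. A comparable unannotated gap separates Cas7 and Cas5, but the record does not state what links them. After attB2, an EMCV IRES drives translation of puromycin N-acetyltransferase from the same mRNA, which ends at a rabbit β-globin polyadenylation signal (the "iPA" cassette). Puromycin resistance is therefore tied to expression of the Cascade genes.

The plasmid is meant to be used together with pPV-EF1a-2xNLS-Cse2-Cas6-Cas3-iPA, which provides the remaining Cascade factors and the Cas3 nuclease-helicase, and with a U6-driven crRNA plasmid that sets the target. The record notes that this version was optimized for iPS cells.
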