Addgene plasmid #134924: pPV-EF1a-2xNLS-Cas7-Cas5-Cse1-iPA
Purpose: Components for genome editing in mammalian cells with pPV-EF1a-2xNLS-Cse2-Cas6-Cas3-iPA and pBS-U6-crRNA-targeted. This plasmid was optimized for iPS cells and coexpresses PuroR protein.
Depositing lab: Tomoji Mashimo. Depositing organization: University of Tokyo, Institute of Medical Science (IMS). Publication: CRISPR-Cas3 induces broad and unidirectional genome editing in human cells. Morisaka H, Yoshimi K, Okuzaki Y, Gee P, Kunihiro Y, Sonpho E, Xu H, Sasakawa N, Naito Y, Nakada S, Yamamoto T, Sano S, Hotta A, Takeda J, Mashimo T. Nat Commun. 2019 Dec 6;10(1):5302. doi: 10.1038/s41467-019-13226-x. PubMed 31811138.
Backbone
  Vector backbone: pPV piggyBac vector
  Backbone manufacturer: Hotta Lab at CiRA, Kyoto University
  Vector type: Mammalian Expression
  Selectable markers: Puromycin
Growth in bacteria
  Bacterial resistance: Ampicillin, 100 μg/mL
  Growth temperature: 37°C
  Growth strain: DH5alpha
  Copy number: High Copy
Gene/Insert
  Gene/Insert name: Cascade factors (Cse1(Cas8), Cas5,Cas7) with bpNLS
  Species: E. coli
  Promoter: EF1a
  Cloning method: Gateway Cloning
Terms and licenses: Academic/Nonprofit Terms; Industry Terms: Not Available to Industry
How to cite: pPV-EF1a-2xNLS-Cas7-Cas5-Cse1-iPA was a gift from Tomoji Mashimo (Addgene plasmid # 134924 ; http://n2t.net/addgene:134924 ; RRID:Addgene_134924)
